>Addgene plasmid #185876 | pILGFP3AG4ARSd | addgene full sequence | sequence record 370819 | Addgene NGS Result
CTCACGAAGAAGTTAAGCTTGAGCATCGGACCGAAGCATAAGAATGCAGCAAATTGATAATATTCCCGTT
AAGCCAGTCGTAGGAAAAGGAAAAGAATGAGTAGCAAATGTCACACAACAAACGCGCACCATCCCTACAT
ACACAAACACACACACACACACACATATATATATATTCTACCCCATATAAGCGAGTGATTCATCATGAAA
AGAATTTATCACTTCGAATTTAAATAATAACATTCTTACCTGATGTACAACTCTTTACTCTCATCTTGCG
AAAAGAAAAGGGCAGGGTGCCGCTGAAACAGCGGCGTTGCTGATGAAAATAACCCTGTGTTTTCGCCTCA
TTCTCTCAAAACCTTCACAGATCCTTTTCTTGTTATAGCCTCAATAAAATCACAGTACACTAACACGTAA
TTATAAATAGTAACCGGAACCCTCGCTGCAATACGCAAATTGGTACCTACTTTGTAAGGCACAGGAAACC
CCGTGCACTCTGCCACTACACTTTATTTACGCTTAATCATGAATTTAACATGTTATGAAAGATTTATTGT
ATATTTAAAGAAAAATTTAAAAATAATATTAAATTTATTAATTAAACCAATTAGAGCTAGCTTTGGGCCC
GCAGGCTAACCGGAACCTGTATTATTTAGTTTATGCTACGTTAAATAAAGACCTTTCGTTCACATAACTG
AATGTGTAATGGCCTTGAGATTTCAAGCATACCAAGTTGGTGGAGACGGGGTCGTTACAAAAGACTCTTT
AAGCCAAGATTTCCTTGACAGCCTTGGCGATAGCATCGCCAACCTCAGTGGTAGAGTTAGAACCACCAAG
GTCACCGGTTCTGACACCTGCATCCAAGACATTTCTAACAGCTTCTTCAAGAGCCCTACCTTCTTCAACC
AAATCCAAGGATAACTTCAACATCATAGCTGCAGATAAGATGGTAGCAATTGGGTTAACCTTGTTTGCTG
GTAAATCTGGGGCAGAACCATGACATGGTTCGTACAAACCGAATGCCTTGTTAGTGTCAGGTAGGGAAGC
TAGAGATGCAGAAGGTAATAAACCCAAAGAACCTGGAATAACAGAGGCTTCATCGGAGATAATATCACCA
AACATGTTGTTGGTAATAACAACACCGTTTAGCTTAGTTGGTGATTTAACCAAAATCATAGCAGCAGAGT
CGATCAATTGGTGCTGAACAGTTAATTGTGGGAACTCAGTCTTGATGGTTTCTTCAACAGTCTTTCTCCA
CAATCTGGAAGAGGCAAGCACGTTAGCCTTGTCAAGAGACCAGATTGGTAATGGTGGGTTTTGTTGCAAT
GCCAAGAAAGCAGCCATTCTTGTAATTCTTTGAACTTCAGGAACACTGTATTTCTCAGAGTCCCAAGCAA
CTCCGTCACCTTCATCTTCTTTTCTTTCACCAAAGTAGATACCACCAACCAATTCTCTAACGACGACGAA
ATCGGTACCCTTTGCATATTCAGGCTTCAAAGGAGAAAGATCTAGTAAAGAATCAGAAGCAAAGTTACAT
GGTCTCAAGTTGGCGTATAGACCCAATTCCTTTCTGATCTTCAATAGACCTTGTTCTGGTCTAACTGCGC
CCGTACCCCATTTTGGACCACCAACAGCACCTAGTAAGACAGCATCGGCTTTCTTAGAGGCTTCTAGAGC
TTCATCTGGTAAAGGAGTGCCAGTGGCATCGATGGCAGCACCCCCGATCAAGTGATGTTGGAAATTGAAC
TTAATTTCTGGACGGACTTCAGCAATGGCATTCAAGACCTTAATAGCTTCGTCAGTAACTTCTTTACCGA
CGTGATCACCCGGTAGGACAACGATATTCTTAGACATTTTGCGGCCGCTTTATCTTATTGATCTTCTTTG
TTTAGCCTTTTCAACAGCAGAAGAAAAGCATATGAGATACATTTAAAATTGTTTTAAAATAATTTTAAAA
GATAATATCTAAAAGATTGTATGCATACGAACGAAGTTGCATTGGGAAGCCCCAACGCAGTGAGGCAAGC
CGAAGGTAGAAAGAAAATCCCCTTGTGCGTCCAGTGAGAAACAGCAAGCAGTGGGTAGGAAGGCCCAGTT
TAGCCTGACTGTTCCAACGGGGCTCCCAGGCTGAGGAAATGCTTCTCTCCGTAATGGGAGAGCCTAACTC
CAGAGCGTGGACTTCGGCTCACGGTTTTCTCTTTTTTTGGCGCACAATGACTGCTGAGACAAAAAAAGAA
AGCAACTCCATGTAAACACCCGTACATATTAAATAAGTGACCCATGCCTCCTCATCTCTTCATTGCAAAG
TACGGAAACCGTTAGATTGGTACCAACAAGGTTGCTATATCGGGCATACAAGATAAGAAACTTAAAGAAC
GCCGAGACAAGAATATGTAATGATAAGCCTCCTCCGGGGTGTTAGACTGATTAGTACATGTTTAAACTGA
ATTCACTGGCCGTCGTTTTACAACGTCGTGACTGGGAAAACCCTGGCGTTACCCAACTTAATCGCCTTGC
AGCACATCCCCCTTTCGCCAGCTGGCGTAATAGCGAAGAGGCCCGCACCGATCGCCCTTCCCAACAGTTG
CGCAGCCTGAATGGCGAATGGCGCCTGATGCGGTATTTTCTCCTTACGCATCTGTGCGGTATTTCACACC
GCATATGGTGCACTCTCAGTACAATCTGCTCTGATGCCGCATAGTTAAGCCAGCCCCGACACCCGCCAAC
ACCCGCTGACGCGCCCTGACGGGCTTGTCTGCTCCCGGCATCCGCTTACAGACAAGCTGTGACCGTCTCC
GGGAGCTGCATGTGTCAGAGGTTTTCACCGTCATCACCGAAACGCGCGAGACGAAAGGGCCTCGTGATAC
GCCTATTTTTATAGGTTAATGTCATGATAATAATGGTTTCTTAGACGTCAGGTGGCACTTTTCGGGGAAA
TGTGCGCGGAACCCCTATTTGTTTATTTTTCTAAATACATTCAAATATGTATCCGCTCATGAGACAATAA
CCCTGATAAATGCTTCAATAATATTGAAAAAGGAAGAGTATGAGTATTCAACATTTCCGTGTCGCCCTTA
TTCCCTTTTTTGCGGCATTTTGCCTTCCTGTTTTTGCTCACCCAGAAACGCTGGTGAAAGTAAAAGATGC
TGAAGATCAGTTGGGTGCACGAGTGGGTTACATCGAACTGGATCTCAACAGCGGTAAGATCCTTGAGAGT
TTTCGCCCCGAAGAACGTTTTCCAATGATGAGCACTTTTAAAGTTCTGCTATGTGGCGCGGTATTATCCC
GTATTGACGCCGGGCAAGAGCAACTCGGTCGCCGCATACACTATTCTCAGAATGACTTGGTTGAGTACTC
ACCAGTCACAGAAAAGCATCTTACGGATGGCATGACAGTAAGAGAATTATGCAGTGCTGCCATAACCATG
AGTGATAACACTGCGGCCAACTTACTTCTGACAACGATCGGAGGACCGAAGGAGCTAACCGCTTTTTTGC
ACAACATGGGGGATCATGTAACTCGCCTTGATCGTTGGGAACCGGAGCTGAATGAAGCCATACCAAACGA
CGAGCGTGACACCACGATGCCTGTAGCAATGGCAACAACGTTGCGCAAACTATTAACTGGCGAACTACTT
ACTCTAGCTTCCCGGCAACAATTAATAGACTGGATGGAGGCGGATAAAGTTGCAGGACCACTTCTGCGCT
CGGCCCTTCCGGCTGGCTGGTTTATTGCTGATAAATCTGGAGCCGGTGAGCGTGGGTCTCGCGGTATCAT
TGCAGCACTGGGGCCAGATGGTAAGCCCTCCCGTATCGTAGTTATCTACACGACGGGGAGTCAGGCAACT
ATGGATGAACGAAATAGACAGATCGCTGAGATAGGTGCCTCACTGATTAAGCATTGGTAACTGTCAGACC
AAGTTTACTCATATATACTTTAGATTGATTTAAAACTTCATTTTTAATTTAAAAGGATCTAGGTGAAGAT
CCTTTTTGATAATCTCATGACCAAAATCCCTTAACGTGAGTTTTCGTTCCACTGAGCGTCAGACCCCGTA
GAAAAGATCAAAGGATCTTCTTGAGATCCTTTTTTTCTGCGCGTAATCTGCTGCTTGCAAACAAAAAAAC
CACCGCTACCAGCGGTGGTTTGTTTGCCGGATCAAGAGCTACCAACTCTTTTTCCGAAGGTAACTGGCTT
CAGCAGAGCGCAGATACCAAATACTGTTCTTCTAGTGTAGCCGTAGTTAGGCCACCACTTCAAGAACTCT
GTAGCACCGCCTACATACCTCGCTCTGCTAATCCTGTTACCAGTGGCTGCTGCCAGTGGCGATAAGTCGT
GTCTTACCGGGTTGGACTCAAGACGATAGTTACCGGATAAGGCGCAGCGGTCGGGCTGAACGGGGGGTTC
GTGCACACAGCCCAGCTTGGAGCGAACGACCTACACCGAACTGAGATACCTACAGCGTGAGCTATGAGAA
AGCGCCACGCTTCCCGAAGGGAGAAAGGCGGACAGGTATCCGGTAAGCGGCAGGGTCGGAACAGGAGAGC
GCACGAGGGAGCTTCCAGGGGGAAACGCCTGGTATCTTTATAGTCCTGTCGGGTTTCGCCACCTCTGACT
TGAGCGTCGATTTTTGTGATGCTCGTCAGGGGGGCGGAGCCTATGGAAAAACGCCAGCAACGCGGCCTTT
TTACGGTTCCTGGCCTTTTGCTGGCCTTTTGCTCACATGTTCTTTCCTGCGTTATCCCCTGATTCTGTGG
ATAACCGTATTACCGCCTTTGAGTGAGCTGATACCGCTCGCCGCAGCCGAACGACCGAGCGCAGCGAGTC
AGTGAGCGAGGAAGCGGAAGAGCGCCCAATACGCAAACCGCCTCTCCCCGCGCGTTGGCCGATTCATTAA
TGCAGCTGGCACGACAGGTTTCCCGACTGGAAAGCGGGCAGTGAGCGCAACGCAATTAATGTGAGTTAGC
TCACTCATTAGGCACCCCAGGCTTTACACTTTATGCTTCCGGCTCGTATGTTGTGTGGAATTGTGAGCGG
ATAACAATTTCACACAGGAAACAGCTATGACCATGATTACGCCAAGCTTGTTTAAACTATGTTCCTTGAT
ACCTCGACGTGGAGCACGAAATAGAAGAAAAAAGTATAATGAGGATGGAATAATTTTCTTGAATCTGAGC
AGAAAAACGAACGAACACTCTAATGGATTTGTTAATGGCTGTTGGTAGTAAAAAGAACAACTTCCACAGC
ATCAACGCTTCTATCAAAACGATTGCTAATAAACTGTTGAGCCCGATAATTACGTTGCTCACCATATCTT
AATCAAGTCCTTAATGCACTATTCTTGTCGTCGGATAGTTTATTTACGTGTGGTTTTCGTATCTCATCAA
TATCAACTCTACTAGTTCCCATCTATCTTCCTCTCAATTTTCTCGTGCTATTAATATTGCAGTTCACATA
CCAGATGGAGCCATTGGCACAAATGTGGTTTCCTTTCTTATTGCTGTATCCAACTTTTGTGAAGCTACAG
GTGCGACAAACATAAAAAAGTTCTTGCCGTTAAGAAGCTGAAGTTGCTTCTCGCTATACCAGAGGGGATT
ATTGTCGGGAGTCATGATGCGACATTTACCCGGTTGAGTAAGGAAGGGGTGGAGGAATCAGAAGAGAGAT
AAACAAACATACACGTCAAAACAGTATAGTTCAAGTAACACATATAGACATGTACACGCGCGATTACGTG
TGTACGTGCACATGTTAATGTTATATACATATATAGATATAGATATATAATTGCAATAATGAACTACAAA
TTATTATACCCCCGTTCTTTTTTTTTTCTTTTTTTTAGTAATTTTTCTTTAGATTTATCGGAATACTTAC
TTTGGTGCTTCACCTTCGGCGGCAGCAGGTGGCTGCTGTTGCTGATGTTGTTGTTGTTGTTGTTGGTCTT
CAGCTTGACCGGACTCGGACATGTCTGAAGTCCATAAGGTTAAATTGTCCCTTAGCAGTTGCATGATAAG
TGTGCTATCTTTGTATGATTCTTCAGACAGAGTGTCCAACTCAGCAATAGCGTCGTCAAAAGCTTGCTTG
GCCAAATGGCAGGCTTTGTCTGGAGAGTTTTGAATTTCGCATGCAAATCATTACGACCGAGATTCCCGGG
TAATAACTGATATAATTAAATTGAAGCTCTAATTTGTGAGTTTAGTATACATGCATTTACTTATAATACA
GTTTTTTAGTTTTGCTGGCCGCATCTTCTCAAATATGCTTCCCAGCCTGCTTTTCTGTAACGTTCACCCT
CTACCTTAGCATCCCTTCCCTTTGCAAATAGTCCTACTAGTTTAAGATCTTTTGTACAATTCATCCATAC
CATGGGTAATACCAGCAGCAGTAACAAATTCTAACAAGACCATGTGGTCTCTCTTTTCGTTTGGATCTTT
GGATAAGGCAGATTGAGTGGATAAGTAATGGTTGTCTGGTAACAAGACTGGACCATCACCAATTGGAGTA
TTTTGTTGATAATGGTCAGCTAATTGAACAGAACCATCTTCAATGTTGTGTCTAATTTTGAAGTTAACTT
TGATACCATTCTTTTGTTTGTCAGCCATGATGTAAACATTGTGAGAGTTATAGTTGTATTCCAATTTGTG
ACCTAAAATGTTACCATCTTCTTTAAAATCAATACCTTTTAATTCGATTCTATTAACTAAGGTATCACCT
TCAAACTTGACTTCAGCTCTGGTCTTGTAGTTACCGTCATCTTTGAAAAAAATAGTTCTTTCTTGAACAT
AACCTTCTGGCATGGCAGACTTGAAAAAGTCATGTTGTTTCATATGATCTGGGTATCTCGCAAAACATTG
AACACCATAACCGAAAGTAGTGACTAAGGTTGGCCATGGAACTGGCAATTTACCAGTAGTACAAATAAAT
TTTAAGGTCAATTTACCGTAAGTAGCATCACCTTCACCTTCACCGGAGACAGAAAATTTGTGACCATTAA
CATCACCATCTAATTCAACCAAAATTGGGACAACACCAGTGAATAATTCTTCACCTTTAGAGGATCCCAT
TTTGTAATTAAAACTTAGATTAGATTGCTATGCTTTCTTTCTAATGAGCAAGAAGTAAAAAAAGTTGTAA
TAGAACAAGAAAAATGAAACTGAAACTTGAGAAATTGAAGACCGTTTATTAACTTAAATATCAATGGGAG
GTCATCGAAAGAGAAAAAAATCAAAAAAAAAAATTTTCAAGAAAAAGAAACGTGATAAAAATTTTTATTG
CCTTTTTCGACGAAGAAAAAGAAACGAGGCGGTCTCTTTTTTCTTTTCCAAACCTTTAGTACGGGTAATT
AACGACACCCTAGAGGAAGAAAGAGGGGAAATTTAGTATGCTGTGCTTGGGTGTTTTGAAGTGGTACGGC
GATGCGCGGAGTCCGAGAAAATCTGGAAGAGTAAAAAAGGAGTAGAAACATTTTGAAGCTATGGTGTGTG
GGGGATCACTTGTGGGGGATTGGGTGTGATGTAAGGATTCGCGGTCCTCGAAAATTAAAAGTCCAACGCG
CCTGTTGCTTCCTATGTGATATGTATTATATGTAATATGCATAAATATATCTACTGCATTGTATTTTGAA
CGTACAAAGTATGCATTGTTTATACGCCTGCAGGTTAATTTATCTCATGAAGTAAC
Features (pLannotate 1.2.2; 15 found; start..end, strand, type, name):
    772..1851    -  CDS            LEU2: LEU3_YEAST - Experimental evidence at protein level: Swiss-Prot protein existence level 1. Catalyzes the oxidation of 3-carboxy-2-hydroxy-4- methylpentanoate (3-isopropylmalate) to 3-carboxy-4-methyl-2- oxopentanoate. The product decarboxylates to 4-methyl-2 oxopentanoate. From Saccharomyces cerevisiae (strain ATCC 204508 / S288c) (Baker's yeast).
   2451..2608    +  CDS            lacZα (fragment): LacZα fragment of β-galactosidase; lacZ fragment
   2614..2713    -  misc_feature   bom (fragment): basis of mobility region from pBR322
   2815..2850    -  CDS            rop (fragment): Rop protein, which maintains plasmids at low copy number; rop
   2945..3049    +  promoter       AmpR promoter: bla
   3050..3910    +  CDS            AmpR: β-lactamase; bla; confers resistance to ampicillin, carbenicillin, and related antibiotics
   4081..4669    +  rep_origin     ori: high-copy-number ColE1/pMB1/pBR322/pUC origin of replication
   4852..4944    +  CDS            lacI (fragment): lac repressor; lacI; The lac repressor binds to the lac operator to inhibit transcription in E. coli. This inhibition can be relieved by adding lactose or isopropyl-β-D-thiogalactopyranoside (IPTG).
   4957..4978    +  protein_bind   CAP binding site: CAP binding activates transcription in the presence of cAMP. E. coli catabolite activator protein
   4993..5023    +  promoter       lac promoter: promoter for the E. coli lac operon
   5031..5047    +  protein_bind   lac operator: The lac repressor binds to the lac operator to inhibit transcription in E. coli. This inhibition can be relieved by adding lactose or isopropyl-β-D-thiogalactopyranoside (IPTG). lac repressor encoded by lacI
   5880..6128    -  CDS            BMH1 (fragment): BMH1_YEAST - Experimental evidence at protein level: Swiss-Prot protein existence level 1. Involved in growth regulation. From Saccharomyces cerevisiae (strain ATCC 204508 / S288c) (Baker's yeast).
   6236..6335    -  CDS            URA3 (fragment): orotidine-5'-phosphate decarboxylase, required for uracil biosynthesis; S. cerevisiae URA3; yeast auxotrophic marker, counterselectable with 5-fluoroorotic acid (5-FOA)
   6351..7061    -  CDS            GFPmut3: GFPmut3 is a basic (constitutively fluorescent) green fluorescent protein published in 1996, derived from Aequorea victoria. It is reported to be a very rapidly-maturing weak dimer.
   7084..7491    -  promoter       TEF1 promoter: S. cerevisiae TEF1; promoter for EF-1α
