[The description below was written by a language model from this plasmid's Addgene catalogue record and pLannotate feature annotations shown in this document.]
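Description:
pILGFP3AG4ARSd is a yeast integrating plasmid built on a pUC19 backbone and catalogued as an empty backbone for the HapAmp-type in vivo gene amplification system (written "HamAmp" in the record) in Saccharomyces cerevisiae. In E. coli it is maintained at high copy through the ColE1/pUC origin and selected with ampicillin via the bla gene. Remnants of the lac promoter/operator and lacZα region from pUC19 are also annotated. As the name and purpose line indicate, it carries no ARS, so it cannot replicate autonomously in yeast and must be integrated into the chromosome to persist.

According to the depositor's map, the yeast cassette is arranged as the RPL25 promoter (Arm 1) driving Kluyveromyces lactis LEU2 with its own terminator, followed by the RPL25 terminator (Arm 3), a TEF1 promoter–yEGFP–URA3 terminator reporter unit, and then the PDA1 promoter placed in front of a partial RPL25 coding sequence (Arm 2). The arms provide homology to the RPL25 locus. The layout suggests that integration leaves the ribosomal protein gene RPL25 under the PDA1 promoter, with LEU2 serving as the auxotrophic selection marker, and the record states that amplification reaches roughly 12 copies at this locus. It does not itself explain the mechanism that drives copy number up.

The automated feature table agrees with this layout in most respects: it identifies a LEU2 homologue, a TEF1 promoter, a GFP coding sequence (matched as GFPmut3, on which yEGFP is based) and a short URA3 fragment that corresponds to the terminator region. A BMH1 fragment is also called, probably reflecting genomic sequence flanking the PDA1 promoter. The RPL25 arms are not annotated. The GFP unit serves as a fluorescent readout of amplified expression, and may be the position where a gene of interest is placed, though the record does not say so.
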