Addgene plasmid #185876: pILGFP3AG4ARSd
Purpose: (Empty Backbone) A plasmid without an ARS sequence for in vivo gene amplification (HamAmp) at RPL25 locus (~12 copy)
Depositing lab: Claudia Vickers. Depositing organization: University of Queensland. Publication: An in vivo gene amplification system for high level expression in Saccharomyces cerevisiae. Peng B, Esquirol L, Lu Z, Shen Q, Cheah LC, Howard CB, Scott C, Trau M, Dumsday G, Vickers CE. Nat Commun. 2022 May 24;13(1):2895. doi: 10.1038/s41467-022-30529-8. PubMed 35610221.
Backbone
  Vector backbone: pUC19
  Vector type: Yeast Expression
Growth in bacteria
  Bacterial resistance: Ampicillin, 100 μg/mL
  Growth temperature: 37°C
  Growth strain: DH5alpha
  Copy number: High Copy
Gene/Insert
  Gene/Insert name: None
  Mutation: None
Terms and licenses: Academic/Nonprofit Terms; Industry Terms: Not Available to Industry
Depositor comments: PRPL25(Arm 1)> Kl.LEU2>TKl.LEU2-TRPL25(Arm 3)-PTEF1> yEGFP> TURA3- PPDA1> RPL25(partial; Arm2)
How to cite: pILGFP3AG4ARSd was a gift from Claudia Vickers (Addgene plasmid # 185876 ; http://n2t.net/addgene:185876 ; RRID:Addgene_185876)
